Addgene plasmid #78362: pNX3b-PK6
Purpose: fission yeast epitope tagging
Depositing lab: Kazunori Tomita. Depositing organization: University College London. Publication: Sequential and counter-selectable cassettes for fission yeast. Amelina H, Moiseeva V, Collopy LC, Pearson SR, Armstrong CA, Tomita K. BMC Biotechnol. 2016 Nov 8;16(1):76. 10.1186/s12896-016-0307-4 PubMed 27825338.
Backbone
  Vector backbone: pFA6a-hygMX6
  Selectable markers: Hygromycin
Growth in bacteria
  Bacterial resistance: Ampicillin, 100 μg/mL
  Growth temperature: 37°C
  Growth strain: DH5alpha
  Copy number: High Copy
Gene/Insert 1
  Gene/Insert name: 6xPK (alt name: V5)
Gene/Insert 2
  Gene/Insert name: hygMX6 (alt name: hphMX6)
  Species: S. cerevisiae (budding yeast), S. pombe (fission yeast)
Terms and licenses: Academic/Nonprofit Terms; Industry Terms: Not Available to Industry
How to cite: pNX3b-PK6 was a gift from Kazunori Tomita (Addgene plasmid # 78362 ; http://n2t.net/addgene:78362 ; RRID:Addgene_78362)
