[The description below was written by a language model from this plasmid's Addgene catalogue record and pLannotate feature annotations shown in this document.]
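Description:
pNX3b-PK6 is a 4,499 bp epitope-tagging template plasmid for fission yeast, built on the pFA6a-hygMX6 backbone. It is maintained in E. coli as a high-copy plasmid through a ColE1/pUC-type origin and is selected with ampicillin via the β-lactamase gene and its native promoter. Short remnants of the pBR322 rop and bom regions and an SP6 promoter are also annotated; these are backbone leftovers rather than functional parts of the tagging module. No yeast replication origin is annotated, consistent with a plasmid that serves as a source of an integrating cassette rather than one that replicates in yeast.

The payload consists of two parts. The first is six tandem copies of the PK (V5) epitope. The feature table does not annotate this insert, but it presumably lies in the unannotated stretch between the SP6 promoter and the S. cerevisiae ADH1 terminator, which would provide transcription termination for a gene fused to the tag. Downstream is hphMX6 (hygMX6), a self-contained yeast marker cassette conferring hygromycin resistance and listed as usable in both S. pombe and S. cerevisiae.

In pFA6a-type plasmids, the tag–terminator–marker module is typically amplified by PCR with primers carrying homology to a chromosomal target and integrated by homologous recombination, so that the endogenous gene is fused to the tag at its C-terminus and stays under its own promoter. Hygromycin-resistant transformants then express a 6xPK-tagged protein that can be detected or purified with anti-V5 antibodies. The record gives the purpose only as fission yeast epitope tagging, and the plasmid belongs to a published set of sequential and counter-selectable cassettes for that organism.
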