Features (pLannotate 1.2.2; 8 found; start..end, strand, type, name):
     70..105     +  CDS            rop (fragment): Rop protein, which maintains plasmids at low copy number; rop
    207..258     +  misc_feature   bom (fragment): basis of mobility region from pBR322
    321..339     +  promoter       SP6 promoter: promoter for bacteriophage SP6 RNA polymerase
    699..886     +  terminator     ADH1 terminator: S. cerevisiae ADH1; transcription terminator for the S. cerevisiae alcohol dehydrogenase 1 (ADH1) gene
    945..2520    +  gene           hphMX6: yeast selectable marker conferring hygromycin resistance
   2750..3338    -  rep_origin     ori: high-copy-number ColE1/pMB1/pBR322/pUC origin of replication
   3509..4369    -  CDS            AmpR: β-lactamase; bla; confers resistance to ampicillin, carbenicillin, and related antibiotics
   4370..4474    -  promoter       AmpR promoter: bla
>Addgene plasmid #78362 | pNX3b-PK6 | depositor full sequence | sequence record 160584 | pNX3b-PK6 sequence 4499 bps
GACGTCTAAGAAACCATTATTATCATGACATTAACCTATAAAAATAGGCGTATCACGAGGCCCTTTCGTC
TCGCGCGTTTCGGTGATGACGGTGAAAACCTCTGACACATGCAGCTCCCGGAGACGGTCACAGCTTGTCT
GTAAGCGGATGCCGGGAGCAGACAAGCCCGTCAGGGCGCGTCAGCGGGTGTTGGCGGGTGTCGGGGCTGG
CTTAACTATGCGGCATCAGAGCAGATTGTACTGAGAGTGCACCATATGGACATATTGTCGTTAGAACGCG
GCTACAATTAATACATAACCTTATGTATCATACACATACGATTTAGGTGACACTATAGAACGCGGCCGCC
AGCTGAAGCTTCGTACGCTGCAGGTCGACGGATCCCCGGGTTAATTAACGCTAGCGGTAAGCCTATTCCT
AACCCTCTTTTGGGTCTCGATTCTACAGGTGGAAAACCAATCCCCAACCCACTCCTCGGCCTTGACTCAA
CTGGCAAACCCATACCAAATCCTTTACTTGGATTAGATAGTACCTCTAGCGGTAAGCCTATTCCTAACCC
TCTTTTGGGTCTCGATTCTACAGGTGGAAAACCAATCCCCAACCCACTCCTCGGCCTTGACTCAACTGGC
AAACCCATACCAAATCCTTTACTTGGATTAGATAGTACCTCTAGATGAGGCGCGCCACTTCTAAATAAGC
GAATTTCTTATGATTTATGATTTTTATTATTAAATAAGTTATAAAAAAAATAAGTGTATACAAATTTTAA
AGTGACTCTTAGGTTTTAAAACGAAAATTCTTATTCTTGAGTAACTCTTTCCTGTAGGTCAGGTTGCTTT
CTCAGGTATAGTATGAGGTCGCTCTTATTGACCACACCTCTACCGGCAGATCCGCTAGGAGATCTGTTTA
GCTTGCCTCGTCCCCGCCGGGTCACCCGGTCAGCGACATGGAGGCCCAGAATACCCTCCTTGACAGTCTT
GACGTGCGCAGCTCAGGGGCATGATGTGACTGTCGCCCGTACATTTAGCCCATACATCCCCATGTATAAT
CATTTGCATCCATACATTTTGATGGCCGCACGGCGCGAAGCAAAAATTACGGCTCCTCGCTGCGGACCTG
CGAGCAGGGAAACGCTCCCCTCACAGACGCGTTGAATTGTCCCCACGCCGCGCCCCTGTAGAGAAATATA
AAAGGTTAGGATTTGCCACTGAGGTTCTTCTTTCATATACTTCCTTTTAAAATCTTGCTAGGATACAGTT
CTCACATCACATCCGAACATAAACAACCATGGGTAAAAAGCCTGAACTCACCGCGACGTCTGTCGAGAAG
TTTCTGATCGAAAAGTTCGACAGCGTCTCCGACCTGATGCAGCTCTCGGAGGGCGAAGAATCTCGTGCTT
TCAGCTTCGATGTAGGAGGGCGTGGATATGTCCTGCGGGTAAATAGCTGCGCCGATGGTTTCTACAAAGA
TCGTTATGTTTATCGGCACTTTGCATCGGCCGCGCTCCCGATTCCGGAAGTGCTTGACATTGGGGAATTC
AGCGAGAGCCTGACCTATTGCATCTCCCGCCGTGCACAGGGTGTCACGTTGCAAGACCTGCCTGAAACCG
AACTGCCCGCTGTTCTGCAGCCGGTCGCGGAGGCCATGGATGCGATCGCTGCGGCCGATCTTAGCCAGAC
GAGCGGGTTCGGCCCATTCGGACCGCAAGGAATCGGTCAATACACTACATGGCGTGATTTCATATGCGCG
ATTGCTGATCCCCATGTGTATCACTGGCAAACTGTGATGGACGACACCGTCAGTGCGTCCGTCGCGCAGG
CTCTCGATGAGCTGATGCTTTGGGCCGAGGACTGCCCCGAAGTCCGGCACCTCATGCACGCGGATTTCGG
CTCCAACAATGTCCTGACGGACAATGGCCGCATAACAGCGGTCATTGACTGGAGCGAGGCGATGTTCGGG
GATTCCCAATACGAGGTCGCCAACATCTTCTTCTGGAGGCCGTGGTTGGCTTGTATGGAGCAGCAGACGC
GCTACTTCGAGCGGAGGCATCCGGAGCTTGCAGGATCGCCGCGGCTCCGGGCGTATATGCTCCGCATTGG
TCTTGACCAACTCTATCAGAGCTTGGTTGACGGCAATTTCGATGATGCAGCTTGGGCGCAGGGTCGATGC
GACGCAATCGTCCGATCCGGAGCCGGGACTGTCGGGCGTACACAAATCGCCCGCAGAAGCGCGGCCGTCT
GGACCGATGGCTGTGTAGAAGTACTCGCCGATAGTGGAAACCGACGCCCCAGCACTCGTCCGAGGGCAAA
GGAATAATCAGTACTGACAATAAAAAGATTCTTGTTTTCAAGAACTTGTCATTTGTATAGTTTTTTTACA
TTGTAGTTGTTCTATTTTAATCAAATGTTAGCGTGATTTATATTTTTTTTCGCCTCGACATCATCTGCCC
AGATGCGAAGTTAAGTGCGCAGAAAGTAATATCATGCGTCAATCGTATGTGAATGCTGGTCGCTATACTG
CTGTCGATTCGATACTAACGCCGCCATCCAGTTTAAACGAGCTCGAATTCTAGGCTTCCTCGCTCACTGA
CTCGCTGCGCTCGGTCGTTCGGCTGCGGCGAGCGGTATCAGCTCACTCAAAGGCGGTAATACGGTTATCC
ACAGAATCAGGGGATAACGCAGGAAAGAACATGTGAGCAAAAGGCCAGCAAAAGGCCAGGAACCGTAAAA
AGGCCGCGTTGCTGGCGTTTTTCCATAGGCTCCGCCCCCCTGACGAGCATCACAAAAATCGACGCTCAAG
TCAGAGGTGGCGAAACCCGACAGGACTATAAAGATACCAGGCGTTTCCCCCTGGAAGCTCCCTCGTGCGC
TCTCCTGTTCCGACCCTGCCGCTTACCGGATACCTGTCCGCCTTTCTCCCTTCGGGAAGCGTGGCGCTTT
CTCAATGCTCACGCTGTAGGTATCTCAGTTCGGTGTAGGTCGTTCGCTCCAAGCTGGGCTGTGTGCACGA
ACCCCCCGTTCAGCCCGACCGCTGCGCCTTATCCGGTAACTATCGTCTTGAGTCCAACCCGGTAAGACAC
GACTTATCGCCACTGGCAGCAGCCACTGGTAACAGGATTAGCAGAGCGAGGTATGTAGGCGGTGCTACAG
AGTTCTTGAAGTGGTGGCCTAACTACGGCTACACTAGAAGGACAGTATTTGGTATCTGCGCTCTGCTGAA
GCCAGTTACCTTCGGAAAAAGAGTTGGTAGCTCTTGATCCGGCAAACAAACCACCGCTGGTAGCGGTGGT
TTTTTTGTTTGCAAGCAGCAGATTACGCGCAGAAAAAAAGGATCTCAAGAAGATCCTTTGATCTTTTCTA
CGGGGTCTGACGCTCAGTGGAACGAAAACTCACGTTAAGGGATTTTGGTCATGAGATTATCAAAAAGGAT
CTTCACCTAGATCCTTTTAAATTAAAAATGAAGTTTTAAATCAATCTAAAGTATATATGAGTAAACTTGG
TCTGACAGTTACCAATGCTTAATCAGTGAGGCACCTATCTCAGCGATCTGTCTATTTCGTTCATCCATAG
TTGCCTGACTCCCCGTCGTGTAGATAACTACGATACGGGAGGGCTTACCATCTGGCCCCAGTGCTGCAAT
GATACCGCGAGACCCACGCTCACCGGCTCCAGATTTATCAGCAATAAACCAGCCAGCCGGAAGGGCCGAG
CGCAGAAGTGGTCCTGCAACTTTATCCGCCTCCATCCAGTCTATTAATTGTTGCCGGGAAGCTAGAGTAA
GTAGTTCGCCAGTTAATAGTTTGCGCAACGTTGTTGCCATTGCTACAGGCATCGTGGTGTCACGCTCGTC
GTTTGGTATGGCTTCATTCAGCTCCGGTTCCCAACGATCAAGGCGAGTTACATGATCCCCCATGTTGTGC
AAAAAAGCGGTTAGCTCCTTCGGTCCTCCGATCGTTGTCAGAAGTAAGTTGGCCGCAGTGTTATCACTCA
TGGTTATGGCAGCACTGCATAATTCTCTTACTGTCATGCCATCCGTAAGATGCTTTTCTGTGACTGGTGA
GTACTCAACCAAGTCATTCTGAGAATAGTGTATGCGGCGACCGAGTTGCTCTTGCCCGGCGTCAATACGG
GATAATACCGCGCCACATAGCAGAACTTTAAAAGTGCTCATCATTGGAAAACGTTCTTCGGGGCGAAAAC
TCTCAAGGATCTTACCGCTGTTGAGATCCAGTTCGATGTAACCCACTCGTGCACCCAACTGATCTTCAGC
ATCTTTTACTTTCACCAGCGTTTCTGGGTGAGCAAAAACAGGAAGGCAAAATGCCGCAAAAAAGGGAATA
AGGGCGACACGGAAATGTTGAATACTCATACTCTTCCTTTTTCAATATTATTGAAGCATTTATCAGGGTT
ATTGTCTCATGAGCGGATACATATTTGAATGTATTTAGAAAAATAAACAAATAGGGGTTCCGCGCACATT
TCCCCGAAAAGTGCCACCT
