>Addgene plasmid #78362 | pNX3b-PK6 | addgene partial sequence | sequence record 149581 | SP6 5'-ATTTAGGTGACACTATAG-3'
TACGCTGCAGGTCGACGGATCCCCGGGTTAATTAACGCTAGCGGTAAGCCTATTCCTAACCCTCTTTTGG
GTCTCGATTCTACAGGTGGAAAACCAATCCCCAACCCACTCCTCGGCCTTGACTCAACTGGCAAACCCAT
ACCAAATCCTTTACTTGGATTAGATAGTACCTCTAGCGGTAAGCCTATTCCTAACCCTCTTTTGGGTCTC
GATTCTACAGGTGGAAAACCAATCCCCAACCCACTCCTCGGCCTTGACTCAACTGGCAAACCCATACCAA
ATCCTTTACTTGGATTAGATAGTACCTCTAGATGAGGCGCGCCACTTCTAAATAAGCGAATTTCTTATGA
TTTATGATTTTTATTATTAAATAAGTTATAAAAAAAATAAGTGTATACAAATTTTAAAGTGACTCTTAGG
TTTTAAAACGAAAATTCTTATTCTTGAGTAACTCTTTCCTGTAGGTCAGGTTGCTTTCTCAGGTATAGTA
TGAGGTCGCTCTTATTGACCACACCTCTACCGGCAGATCCGCTAGGAGATCTGTTTAGCTTGCCTCGTCC
CCGCCGGGTCACCCGGTCAGCGACATGGAGGCCCAGAATACCCTCCTTGACAGTCTTGACGTGCGCAGCT
CAGGGGCATGATGTGACTGTCGCCCGTACATTTAGCCCATACATCCCCATGTATAATCATTTGCATCCAT
ACATTTTGATGGCCGCACGGCGCGAAGCAAAAATTACGGCTCCTCGCTGCGGACCTGCGAGCAGGGAAAC
GCTCCCCTCACAGACGCGTTGAATTGTCCCCACGCCGCGCCCCTGTAGAGAAATATAAAAGGTTAGGATT
TGCCACTGAGGTTCTTCTTTCATATACTTCCTTTTAAAATCTTGCTAGGATACAGTTCTCACATCACATC
CGAACATAAACAACCATGGGTAAAAAGCCTGAACTCACCGCGACGTCTGTCGAGAAGTTTCTGATCGAAA
AGTTCGACAGCGTCTCCGACCTGATGCAGCTCTCGGA
