>Addgene plasmid #78362 | pNX3b-PK6 | addgene partial sequence | sequence record 149583 | L4440 5'-AGCGAGTCAGTGAGCGAG-3'
ACTGGATGGCGGCGTTAGTATCGAATCGACAGCAGTATAGCGACCAGCATTCACATACGATTGACGCATG
ATATTACTTTCTGCGCACTTAACTTCGCATCTGGGCAGATGATGTCGAGGCGAAAAAAAATATAAATCAC
GCTAACATTTGATTAAAATAGAACAACTACAATGTAAAAAAACTATACAAATGACAAGTTCTTGAAAACA
AGAATCTTTTTATTGTCAGTACTGATTATTCCTTTGCCCTCGGACGAGTGCTGGGGCGTCGGTTTCCACT
ATCGGCGAGTACTTCTACACAGCCATCGGTCCAGACGGCCGCGCTTCTGCGGGCGATTTGTGTACGCCCG
ACAGTCCCGGCTCCGGATCGGACGATTGCGTCGCATCGACCCTGCGCCCAAGCTGCATCATCGAAATTGC
CGTCAACCAAGCTCTGATAGAGTTGGTCAAGACCAATGCGGAGCATATACGCCCGGAGCCGCGGCGATCC
TGCAAGCTCCGGATGCCTCCGCTCGAAGTAGCGCGTCTGCTGCTCCATACAAGCCAACCACGGCCTCCAG
AAGAAGATGTTGGCGACCTCGTATTGGGAATCCCCGAACATCGCCTCGCTCCAGTCAATGACCGCTGTTA
TGCGGCCATTGTCCGTCAGGACATTGTTGGAGCCGAAATCCGCGTGCATGAGGTGCCGGACTTCGGGGCA
GTCCTCGGCCCAAAGCATCAGCTCATCGAGAGCCTGCGCGACGGACGCACTGACGGTGTCGTCCATCACA
GTTTGCCAGTGATACACATGGGGATCAGCAATCGCGCATATGAAATCACGCCATGTAGTGTATTGACCGA
TTCCTTGCGGTCCGAATGGGCCGAACCCGCTCGTCTGGCTAAGATCGGCCGCAGCGATCGCATCCATGGC
CTCCGCGACCGGCTGCAGAACAGCGGGCAGTTCGGTTTCAGGCAGGTCTTGCAACGTGACACCCTGTGCA
CGGCGGGAGATGCAATAGGTCAGG
